>Addgene plasmid #10792 | 1436 pcDNA3 Flag HA | addgene partial sequence | sequence record 92693 | BGH-rev 5'-TAGAAGGCACAGTCGAGG-3'
TATAGAATAGGGCCCTCTAGATGCATGCTCGAGCGGCCGCCAGTGTGATGGATATCTGCAGAATTCCAGC
ACACTGGCGGCCGTTACTAGTGGATCCGCTGGCGTAGTCGGGCACGTCGTAGGGGTATCCTCCATCGAGC
TTGTCATCGTCGTCCTTGTAGTCCATGGTAAGCTTGGGTCTCCCTATAGTGAGTCGTATTAATTTCGATA
AGCCAGTAAGCAGTGGGTTCTCTAGTTAGCCAGAGAGCTCTGCTTATATAGACCTCCCACCGTACACGCC
TACCGCCCATTTGCGTCAATGGGGCGGAGTTGTTACGACATTTTGGAAAGTCCCGTTGATTTTGGTGCCA
AAACAAACTCCCATTGACGTCAATGGGGTGGAGACTTGGAAATCCCCGTGAGTCAAACCGCTATCCACGC
CCATTGATGTACTGCCAAAACCGCATCACCATGGTAATAGCGATGACTAATACGTAGATGTACTGCCAAG
TAGGAAAGTCCCATAAGGTCATGTACTGGGCATAATGCCAGGCGGGCCATTTACCGTCATTGACGTCAAT
AGGGGGCGTACTTGGCATATGATACACTTGATGTACTGCCAAGTGGGCAGTTTACCGTAAATACTCCACC
CATTGACGTCAATGGAAAGTCCCTATTGGCGTTACTATGGGAACATACGTCATTATTGACGTCAATGGGC
GGGGGTCGTTGGGCGGTCAGCCAGGCGGGCCATTTACCGTAAGTTATGTAACGCGGAACTCCATATATGG
GCTATGAACTAATGACCCCGTAATTGATTACTATTAATAACTAGTCAATAATCAATGTCAACGCGTATAT
CTGGCCCGTACATCGCGAAGCAGCGCAAAACGCCTAACCCTAAAGCAGATTCTTCATGCAATTGTC
