>Addgene plasmid #10792 | 1436 pcDNA3 Flag HA | addgene partial sequence | sequence record 129722 | CMV-F 5'-CGCAAATGGGCGGTAGGCGTG-3'
GAGCTCTCTGGCTAACTAGAGAACCCACTGCTTACTGGCTTATCGAAATTAATACGACTCACTATAGGGA
GACCCAAGCTTACCATGGACTACAAGGACGACGATGACAAGCTCGATGGAGGATACCCCTACGACGTGCC
CGACTACGCCAGCGGATCCACTAGTAACGGCCGCCAGTGTGCTGGAATTCTGCAGATATCCATCACACTG
GCGGCCGCTCGAGCATGCATCTAGAGGGCCCTATTCTATAGTGTCACCTAAATGCTAGAGCTCGCTGATC
AGCCTCGACTGTGCCTTCTAGTTGCCAGCCATCTGTTGTTTGCCCCTCCCCCGTGCCTTCCTTGACCCTG
GAAGGTGCCACTCCCACTGTCCTTTCCTAATAAAATGAGGAAATTGCATCGCATTGTCTGAGTAGGTGTC
ATTCTATTCTGGGGGGTGGGGTGGGGCAGGACAGCAAGGGGGAGGATTGGGAAGACAATAGCAGGCATGC
TGGGGATGCGGTGGGCTCTATGGCTTCTGAGGCGGAAAGAACCAGCTGGGGCTCTAGGGGGTATCCCC
[124 nt withheld, positions 559-682]
CGCCGGCTTTCCC
