[The description below was written by a language model from this plasmid's Addgene catalogue record.]
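Description:
1436 pcDNA3 Flag HA is an empty mammalian expression backbone derived from the commercial pcDNA3 vector (about 5.4 kb), modified to carry FLAG and HA epitope tags upstream of the cloning region. It carries no insert; it serves as a recipient into which an open reading frame is placed by restriction enzyme cloning so that the encoded protein is made with both tags at its N terminus. The plasmid is maintained in E. coli as a high-copy plasmid under ampicillin selection, and it carries a neomycin resistance marker that allows G418 selection of transfected mammalian cells, for example when deriving stable lines.

The record does not include a feature table and does not name the promoter or other regulatory elements explicitly. pcDNA3 in its standard form drives expression from the CMV immediate-early promoter, with a polyadenylation signal downstream of the polylinker. The listing of T7 as the 5′ sequencing primer is consistent with the T7 promoter site that lies upstream of the cloning region in this backbone. The exact order of the two tags, the reading frame and the available cloning sites are not given in the record, which refers to the depositor's map for these details.

Tandem FLAG and HA tags allow a protein of interest to be detected by western blot or immunofluorescence with standard anti-epitope antibodies. They also allow immunoprecipitation, including sequential two-step affinity purification of protein complexes, without a protein-specific antibody. The empty vector also serves as a matched negative control for constructs built in it.
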