Addgene plasmid #10792: 1436 pcDNA3 Flag HA
Purpose: (Empty Backbone) pcDNA3 vector with added Flag, HA tags
Depositing lab: William Sellers. Depositing organization: Dana-Farber Cancer Institute.
Backbone
  Vector backbone: pcDNA3
  Backbone manufacturer: Invitrogen
  Backbone size (bp): 5446
  Vector type: Mammalian Expression
  Selectable markers: Neomycin (select with G418)
Growth in bacteria
  Bacterial resistance: Ampicillin, 100 μg/mL
  Growth temperature: 37°C
  Growth strain: DH5alpha
  Copy number: High Copy
Gene/Insert
  Gene/Insert name: None
  Tag / fusion protein: FLAG (N terminal on backbone); HA (N terminal on backbone)
  Cloning method: Restriction Enzyme
  Sequencing primers: 5′ T7
Terms and licenses: Academic/Nonprofit Terms; Industry Terms: Not Available to Industry
Depositor comments: See author's map.
How to cite: 1436 pcDNA3 Flag HA was a gift from William Sellers (Addgene plasmid # 10792 ; http://n2t.net/addgene:10792 ; RRID:Addgene_10792)
